Addgene plasmid #229082: PiggyBac-APEX-V5-NES
Purpose: Doxycycline-inducible expression of nuclear export signal (NES) fused to V5-tag and APEX for proximity labeling, containing BFP in the backbone
Depositing lab: Eran Hornstein. Depositing organization: Weizmann Institute of Science.
Backbone
  Vector backbone: K4-PB-TO
  Vector type: Mammalian Expression
  Selectable markers: Puromycin
Growth in bacteria
  Bacterial resistance: Ampicillin, 100 μg/mL
  Growth temperature: 37°C
  Growth strain: NEB Stable
  Copy number: Unknown
Gene/Insert
  Gene/Insert name: NES (alt names: nuclear export signal; TDP43)
  Species: H. sapiens (human)
  Entrez Gene: TARDBP (a.k.a. ALS10, TDP-43)
  Promoter: TRE3G
  Tag / fusion protein: V5 (N terminal on insert); APEX (D11G mutation) (N terminal on insert); BFP (C terminal on backbone)
  Cloning method: Restriction Enzyme; 5′ cloning site BamhI (unknown if destroyed); 3′ cloning site NruI (unknown if destroyed)
  Sequencing primers: 5′ cccttcggatgtggcttga
Resource information
  A portion of this plasmid was derived from a plasmid made by: Cloned insert in the place of NGN2 in the K4-PB-TO_NGN2 plasmid received from Michael Ward
Terms and licenses: Academic/Nonprofit Terms; Industry Terms: Not Available to Industry
Depositor comments: Please note that this plasmid runs as a dimer. Dimerization often does not impact plasmid function but may reduce transformation efficiencies. If you need the monomeric version, you might consider linearizing, gel extracting, re-ligating, and transforming the plasmid.
How to cite: PiggyBac-APEX-V5-NES was a gift from Eran Hornstein (Addgene plasmid # 229082 ; http://n2t.net/addgene:229082 ; RRID:Addgene_229082)
