[The description below was written by a language model from this plasmid's Addgene catalogue record and pLannotate feature annotations shown in this document.]
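Description:
PiggyBac-APEX-V5-NES is a mammalian expression plasmid built on the K4-PB-TO piggyBac backbone, made by replacing the NGN2 insert of a parental K4-PB-TO_NGN2 plasmid with an APEX–V5–NES cassette. It is propagated in E. coli through a high-copy ColE1/pUC-type origin with ampicillin selection (AmpR), and also carries an f1 origin. The name and backbone imply transposase-mediated genomic integration, although the piggyBac terminal repeats themselves are not called out in the automated feature table. The depositor notes that the plasmid runs as a dimer, which may lower transformation efficiency.

The payload is a doxycycline-inducible unit in which the TRE3G promoter drives an engineered soybean ascorbate peroxidase (annotated as APEX2; the record lists a D11G mutation) fused to a V5 epitope and a nuclear export signal, terminated by an SV40 poly(A) signal. The catalogue links the NES to human TARDBP/TDP-43, whereas the annotation software matched this short element to the HIV Rev NES, so its exact origin is ambiguous in the record; the V5 tag is not annotated in the table.

On the opposite strand, a CMV enhancer and chimeric intron (a CAG-type arrangement) drive a tetR-derived coding sequence with a β-globin poly(A). This is presumably the Tet-On transactivator that activates TRE3G when doxycycline is present.

A separate EF-1α promoter expresses puromycin resistance followed by mTagBFP2, ending in a bGH poly(A). This provides drug selection and a blue fluorescent marker of carrier cells, and the whole cassette is flanked by loxP sites, so Cre could excise it.

The construct is intended for inducible, cytoplasm-directed APEX proximity labeling.
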