Features (pLannotate 1.2.2; 35 found; start..end, strand, type, name):
    262..1122    -  CDS            AmpR: β-lactamase; bla; confers resistance to ampicillin, carbenicillin, and related antibiotics
   1123..1227    -  promoter       AmpR promoter: bla
   1280..1708    -  rep_origin     f1 ori (sequence partly withheld): f1 bacteriophage origin of replication; arrow indicates direction of (+) strand synthesis
   1713..1868    -  CDS            lacZα (fragment): LacZα fragment of β-galactosidase; lacZ fragment
   1870..1989    +  CDS            B (fragment): PORTL_LAMBD - Experimental evidence at protein level: Swiss-Prot protein existence level 1. Forms the portal vertex of the capsid (PubMed:6228056, PubMed:6232391). This portal plays critical roles in head assembly, genome packaging, neck/tail attachment, and genome ejection (Probable). The portal protein multimerizes as a single ring-shaped homododecamer arranged around a central channel (PubMed:6232391). Binds to the terminase subunits to form the packaging machine (PubMed:7799432). From Escherichia phage lambda (Bacteriophage lambda).
   3163..3540    +  promoter       TRE3G promoter: 3rd-generation Tet-responsive promoter that can be activated by binding of Tet-On® 3G
   3556..4305    +  CDS            APEX2: soybean ascorbate peroxidase, engineered to serve as a monomeric tag for electron microscopy and live-cell proteomics (Lam et al., 2015) more active than the original APEX due to the A134P mutation
   4354..4380    +  CDS            NES: nuclear export signal from the HIV Rev protein (Fischer et al., 1995)
   4420..4541    +  polyA_signal   SV40 poly(A) signal: SV40 polyadenylation signal
   4612..4634    -  protein_bind   lac operator (fragment): The lac repressor binds to the lac operator to inhibit transcription in E. coli. This inhibition can be relieved by adding lactose or isopropyl-β-D-thiogalactopyranoside (IPTG). lac repressor encoded by lacI
   4638..4668    -  promoter       lac promoter: promoter for the E. coli lac operon
   4683..4704    -  protein_bind   CAP binding site: CAP binding activates transcription in the presence of cAMP. E. coli catabolite activator protein
   4717..4809    -  CDS            lacI (fragment): lac repressor; lacI; The lac repressor binds to the lac operator to inhibit transcription in E. coli. This inhibition can be relieved by adding lactose or isopropyl-β-D-thiogalactopyranoside (IPTG).
   4811..4883    -  rep_origin     RSF ori (fragment): Plasmids containing the RSF 1030 origin of replication can be propagated in E. coli cells that contain additional plasmids with compatible origins.
   5148..5203    -  polyA_signal   β-globin poly(A) signal: rabbit β-globin polyadenylation signal (Gil and Proudfoot, 1987)
   5274..5354    -  CDS            HBB (fragment): HBB_PONPY - Experimental evidence at transcript level: Swiss-Prot protein existence level 2. Involved in oxygen transport from the lung to the various peripheral tissues. From Pongo pygmaeus (Bornean orangutan).
   5488..6105    -  CDS            tetR: TETR2_ECOLX - Experimental evidence at protein level: Swiss-Prot protein existence level 1. TetR is the repressor of the tetracycline resistance element; its N-terminal region forms a helix-turn-helix structure and binds DNA. Binding of tetracycline to TetR reduces the repressor affinity for the tetracycline resistance gene (tetA) promoter operator sites. From Escherichia coli.
   6164..7180    -  intron         chimeric intron: chimera between introns from chicken β-actin and rabbit β-globin
   7460..7839    -  enhancer       CMV enhancer: human cytomegalovirus immediate early enhancer
   7840..7888    +  polyA_signal   poly(A) signal: synthetic polyadenylation signal
   7902..7993    +  misc_feature   pause site: RNA polymerase II transcriptional pause signal from the human α2 globin gene
   8538..8666    -  CDS            OR51A4 (fragment): O51A4_HUMAN - Experimental evidence at transcript level: Swiss-Prot protein existence level 2. Odorant receptor. From Homo sapiens (Human).
   8692..8850    -  CDS            OR51A7 (fragment): O51A7_HUMAN - Experimental evidence at transcript level: Swiss-Prot protein existence level 2. Odorant receptor. From Homo sapiens (Human).
   9205..9238    +  protein_bind   loxP: Cre-mediated recombination occurs in the 8-bp core sequence (GCATACAT). Cre recombinase
   9238..10398   +  promoter       EF-1α promoter: strong constitutive promoter for human elongation factor EF-1α
  10412..11008   +  CDS            PuroR (fragment): puromycin N-acetyltransferase; pac from Streptomyces; confers resistance to puromycin
  11174..11884   +  CDS            mTagBFP2: mTagBFP2 is a basic (constitutively fluorescent) blue fluorescent protein published in 2011, derived from Entacmaea quadricolor. It is reported to be a very rapidly-maturing monomer with very low acid sensitivity.
  11904..12128   +  polyA_signal   bGH poly(A) signal: bovine growth hormone polyadenylation signal
  12129..12162   +  protein_bind   loxP: Cre-mediated recombination occurs in the 8-bp core sequence (GCATACAT). Cre recombinase
  12722..13189   +  CDS            B (fragment): PORTL_LAMBD - Experimental evidence at protein level: Swiss-Prot protein existence level 1. Forms the portal vertex of the capsid (PubMed:6228056, PubMed:6232391). This portal plays critical roles in head assembly, genome packaging, neck/tail attachment, and genome ejection (Probable). The portal protein multimerizes as a single ring-shaped homododecamer arranged around a central channel (PubMed:6232391). Binds to the terminase subunits to form the packaging machine (PubMed:7799432). From Escherichia phage lambda (Bacteriophage lambda).
  13225..13247   -  protein_bind   lac operator (fragment): The lac repressor binds to the lac operator to inhibit transcription in E. coli. This inhibition can be relieved by adding lactose or isopropyl-β-D-thiogalactopyranoside (IPTG). lac repressor encoded by lacI
  13251..13281   -  promoter       lac promoter: promoter for the E. coli lac operon
  13296..13317   -  protein_bind   CAP binding site: CAP binding activates transcription in the presence of cAMP. E. coli catabolite activator protein
  13330..13422   -  CDS            lacI (fragment): lac repressor; lacI; The lac repressor binds to the lac operator to inhibit transcription in E. coli. This inhibition can be relieved by adding lactose or isopropyl-β-D-thiogalactopyranoside (IPTG).
  13605..91      -  rep_origin     ori (across the origin): high-copy-number ColE1/pMB1/pBR322/pUC origin of replication
>Addgene plasmid #229082 | PiggyBac-APEX-V5-NES | addgene full sequence | sequence record 462274 | Addgene NGS Result
TAGCTCTTGATCCGGCAAACAAACCACCGCTGGTAGCGGTGGTTTTTTTGTTTGCAAGCAGCAGATTACG
CGCAGAAAAAAAGGATCTCAAGAAGATCCTTTGATCTTTTCTACGGGGTCTGACGCTCAGTGGAACGAAA
ACTCACGTTAAGGGATTTTGGTCATGAGATTATCAAAAAGGATCTTCACCTAGATCCTTTTAAATTAAAA
ATGAAGTTTTAAATCAATCTAAAGTATATATGAGTAAACTTGGTCTGACAGTTACCAATGCTTAATCAGT
GAGGCACCTATCTCAGCGATCTGTCTATTTCGTTCATCCATAGTTGCCTGACTCCCCGTCGTGTAGATAA
CTACGATACGGGAGGGCTTACCATCTGGCCCCAGTGCTGCAATGATACCGCGAGACCCACGCTCACCGGC
TCCAGATTTATCAGCAATAAACCAGCCAGCCGGAAGGGCCGAGCGCAGAAGTGGTCCTGCAACTTTATCC
GCCTCCATCCAGTCTATTAATTGTTGCCGGGAAGCTAGAGTAAGTAGTTCGCCAGTTAATAGTTTGCGCA
ACGTTGTTGCCATTGCTACAGGCATCGTGGTGTCACGCTCGTCGTTTGGTATGGCTTCATTCAGCTCCGG
TTCCCAACGATCAAGGCGAGTTACATGATCCCCCATGTTGTGCAAAAAAGCGGTTAGCTCCTTCGGTCCT
CCGATCGTTGTCAGAAGTAAGTTGGCCGCAGTGTTATCACTCATGGTTATGGCAGCACTGCATAATTCTC
TTACTGTCATGCCATCCGTAAGATGCTTTTCTGTGACTGGTGAGTACTCAACCAAGTCATTCTGAGAATA
GTGTATGCGGCGACCGAGTTGCTCTTGCCCGGCGTCAATACGGGATAATACCGCGCCACATAGCAGAACT
TTAAAAGTGCTCATCATTGGAAAACGTTCTTCGGGGCGAAAACTCTCAAGGATCTTACCGCTGTTGAGAT
CCAGTTCGATGTAACCCACTCGTGCACCCAACTGATCTTCAGCATCTTTTACTTTCACCAGCGTTTCTGG
GTGAGCAAAAACAGGAAGGCAAAATGCCGCAAAAAAGGGAATAAGGGCGACACGGAAATGTTGAATACTC
ATACTCTTCCTTTTTCAATATTATTGAAGCATTTATCAGGGTTATTGTCTCATGAGCGGATACATATTTG
AATGTATTTAGAAAAATAAACAAATAGGGGTTCCGCGCACATTTCCCCGAAAAGTGCCACCTAAATTGTA
AGCGTTAATATTTTGTTAAAATTCGCGTTAAATTTTTGTTAAATCAGCTCATTTTTTAACCAATAGGCCG
AAATCGGCAAAATCCCTTATAAATCAAAAGAATAGACCGAGATAGGGT
[37 nt withheld, positions 1379-1415]
AAAGAACGTGGACTCCAACGTCAAAGG
[49 nt withheld, positions 1443-1491]
T
[91 nt withheld, positions 1493-1583]
G
[124 nt withheld, positions 1585-1708]
CCCATTCGCCATTCAGGCTGCGCAACTGTTGGGAAGGGCGATCGGTGCGGGCCTCTTCGCTATTACGCCA
GCTGGCGAAAGGGGGATGTGCTGCAAGGCGATTAAGTTGGGTAACGCCAGGGTTTTCCCAGTCACGACGT
TGTAAAACGACGGCCAGTGAGCGCGCCTCGTTCATTCACGTTTTTGAACCCGTGGAGGACGGGCAGACTC
GCGGTGCAAATGTGTTTTACAGCGTGATGGAGCAGATGAAGATGCTCGACACGCTGCAGAACACGCAGCT
AGATTAACCCTAGAAAGATAATCATATTGTGACGTACGTTAAAGATAATCATGTGTAAAATTGACGCATG
TGTTTTATCGGTCTGTATATCGAGGTTTATTTATTAATTTGAATAGATATTAAGTTTTATTATATTTACA
CTTACATACTAATAATAAATTCAACAAACAATTTATTTATGTTTATTTATTTATTAAAAAAAACAAAAAC
TCAAAATTTCTTCTATAAAGTAACAAAACTTTTATGAGGGACAGCCCCCCCCCAAAGCCCCCAGGGATGT
AATTACGTCCCTCCCCCGCTAGGGGGCAGCAGCGAGCCGCCCGGGGCTCCGCTCCGGTCCGGCGCTCCCC
CCGCATCCCCGAGCCGGCAGCGTGCGGGGACAGCCCGGGCACGGGGAAGGTGGCACGGGATCGCTTTCCT
CTGAACGCTTCTCGCTGCTCTTTGAGCCTGCAGACACCTGGGGGGATACGGGGAAAAGGCCTCCACGGCC
TTAATTAAGGGAGGTGGTCCCTGCAGTTACGCCAATGATAACCCCCGCCAGAAAAATCTTAGTAGCCTTC
CCTTTTTGTTTTCCGTGCCCCAACTCGGCGGATTGACTCGGCCCCTTCCGGAAACACCCGAATCAACTTC
TAGTCAAATTATTGTTCACGCCGCAATGACCCACCCCTGGCCCGCGTCTGTGGAACTGACCCCTGGTGTA
CAGGAGAGTTCGCTGCTGAAAGTGGTCCCAAAGGGGTACTAGTTTTTAAGCTCCCAACTCCCCCTCCCCC
AGCGTCTGGAGGATTCCACACCCTCGCACCGCAGGGGCGAGGAAGTGGGCGGAGTCCGGTTTTGGCGCCA
GCCGCTGAGGCTGCCAAGCAGAAAAGCCACCGCTGAGGAGACTCCGGTCACTGTCCTCGCCCCGCCTCCC
CCTTCCCTCCCCTTGGGGACCACCGGGCGCCACGCCGCGAACGGTAAGTGCCGCGGTCGTCGGCGCCTCC
GCCCTCCCCCTAGGGCCCCAATTCCCAGCGGGCGCGGCGCGCGGCCCCTCCCCCCGCCGGGCGCGCGCCC
GCTGCCCCGCCCTTCGTGGCCGCCCGGCGTGGGCGGTGCCACCCCTCCCCCCGGCGGCCCCGCGCGCAGC
TCCCGGCTCCCTCCCCCTTCGGATGTGGCTTGAGCTGTAGGCGCGGAGGGTACCAGTTTACTCCCTATCA
GTGATAGAGAACGTATGAAGAGTTTACTCCCTATCAGTGATAGAGAACGTATGCAGACTTTACTCCCTAT
CAGTGATAGAGAACGTATAAGGAGTTTACTCCCTATCAGTGATAGAGAACGTATGACCAGTTTACTCCCT
ATCAGTGATAGAGAACGTATCTACAGTTTACTCCCTATCAGTGATAGAGAACGTATATCCAGTTTACTCC
CTATCAGTGATAGAGAACGTATAAGCTTTAGGCGTGTACGGTGGGCGCCTATAAAAGCAGAGCTCGTTTA
GTGAACCGTCAGATCGCCTGGAGCAATTCCACAACACTTTTGTCTTATACCAACTTTCCGTACCACTTCC
TACCCTCGTAAAGGATCCGCCGCCACCATGGGAAAGTCTTACCCAACTGTGAGTGCTGGTTACCAGGACG
CCGTTGAGAAGGCGAAGAAGAAGCTCAGAGGCTTCATCGCTGAGAAGAGATGCGCTCCTCTAATGCTCCG
TTTGGCATTCCACTCTGCTGGAACCTTTGACAAGGGCACGAAGACCGGTGGACCCTTCGGAACCATCAAG
CACCCTGCCGAACTGGCTCACAGCGCTAACAACGGTCTTGACATCGCTGTTAGGCTTTTGGAGCCACTCA
AGGCGGAGTTCCCTATTTTGAGCTACGCCGATTTCTACCAGTTGGCTGGCGTTGTTGCCGTTGAGGTCAC
GGGTGGACCTAAGGTTCCATTCCACCCTGGAAGAGAGGACAAGCCTGAGCCACCACCAGAGGGTCGCTTG
CCCGATCCCACTAAGGGTTCTGACCATTTGAGAGATGTGTTTGGCAAAGCTATGGGGCTTACTGACCAAG
ATATCGTTGCTCTATCTGGGGGTCACACTATTGGAGCTGCACACAAGGAGCGTTCTGGATTTGAGGGTCC
CTGGACCTCTAATCCTCTTATTTTCGACAACTCATACTTCACGGAGTTGTTGAGTGGTGAGAAGGAAGGT
CTCCTTCAGCTACCTTCTGACAAGGCTCTTTTGTCTGACCCTGTATTCCGCCCTCTCGTTGACAAATATG
CAGCGGACGAAGATGCCTTCTTTGCTGATTACGCTGAGGCTCACCAAAAGCTTTCCGAGCTTGGGTTTGC
TGATGCCGGCAAGCCCATCCCCAACCCCCTGCTGGGCCTGGACAGCACCCTGCAGCTGCCTCCCCTGGAG
CGCCTGACCCTGGACTAATAAGTTTAAACTCGCGAATCGATCGCCCACCCCAACTTGTTTATTGCAGCTT
ATAATGGTTACAAATAAAGCAATAGCATCACAAATTTCACAAATAAAGCATTTTTTTCACTGCATTCTAG
TTGTGGTTTGTCCAAACTCATCAATGTATCTTATCATGTCTGTATACCGTCGACCTCTAGCTAGAGCTTG
GCGTAATCATGGTCATAGCTGTTTCCTGTGTGAAATTGTTATCCGCTCACAATTCCACACAACATACGAG
CCGGAAGCATAAAGTGTAAAGCCTGGGGTGCCTAATGAGTGAGCTAACTCACATTAATTGCGTTGCGCTC
ACTGCCCGCTTTCCAGTCGGGAAACCTGTCGTGCCAGCTGCATTAATGAATCGGCCAACGCGCGGGGAGA
GGCGGTTTGCGTATTGGGCGCTCTTCCGCTTCCTCGCTCACTGACTCGCTGCGCTCGGTCGTTCGGCTGC
GGCGAGCGGTATCAGCTCACTCAAAGGACGGCCGCACATGTAAGGAAAATTTTAGGGATGTTAAAGAAAA
AAATAACACAAAACAAAATATAAAAAAAATCTAACCTCAAGTCAAGGCTTTTCTATGGAATAAGGAATGG
ACAGCAGGGGGCTGTTTCATATACTGATGACCTCTTTATAGCCAACCTTTGTTCATGGCAGCCAGCATAT
GGGCATATGTTGCCAAACTCTAAACCAAATACTCATTCTGATGTTTTAAATGATTTGCCCTCCCATATGT
CCTTCCGAGTGAGAGACACAAAAAATTCCAACACACTATTGCAATGAAAATAAATTTCCTTTATTAGCCA
GAAGTCAGATGCTCAAGGGGCTTCATGATGTCCCCATAATTTTTGGCAGAGGGAAAAAGATCTCAGTGGT
ATTTGTGAGCCAGGGCATTGGCCACACCAGTCACCACCTTCTGATAGGCAGCCTGCACCTGAGGAGTGAA
TTCACGCGTTTTAGCCTGGCAGCATATCGAGATCGAAGTCATCGAGAGCGTCAGCAGGGAGCATATCCAG
ATCAAAATCATCCAGGGCATCGGCGGGCAGCATGTCCAGGTCGAAGTCGTCCAGGGCGTCGGTGGGTCCG
CCGCTCTCGCACTTCAGCTGCTTCTCGAGGCCGCAGATGATCAGTTCCAGGCCGAACAGGAAGGCGGGCT
CGGCGCCCTGTCTGTCGAACAGCTCGATGGCCTGCTTCAGCAGGGGGGGCATGCTGTCGGTGGTGGGTGT
CTCTCTTTCCTCTTTGGCGACCTGGTGTTCCTGTTCTTCCAGCACGCAGCCCAGGGTGAAGTGGCCCACG
GCGCTCAGGGCGTACAGGGCGTTTTCCAGGCTGAAGCCCTGCTGGCACAGGAAGGCCAGCTGGTTTTCCA
GTGTCTCGTACTGCTTCTCGGTGGGTCTGGTGCCCAGGTGCACTTTGGCGCCGTCCCGGTGGCTCAGCAG
GGCGCATCTGTAGCTCTTGGCGTTGTTCCGCAGGAAGTCCTGCCAGCTCTCGCCTTCCAGAGGGCAGCTG
TGGGTGTGGTGCCGGTCCAGCATCTCGATGGGCAGGGCGTCCAGCAGGGCCCGCTTGTTCTTCACGTGCC
AGTACAGGGTGGGCTGTTCCACGCCCAGTTTCTGGGCCAGCTTCCGGGTGGTCAGGCCCTCGATGCCCAC
GCCGTTCAGCAGTTCCAGGGCGCTGTTGATCACTTTGCTCTTGTCCAGCCGGCTCATGTCGACATTCTTT
GCCAAAATGATGAGACAGCACAATAACCAGCACGTTGCCCAGGAGCTGTAGGAAAAAGAAGAAGGCATGA
ACATGGTTAGCAGAGGCTCTAGAGCCGCCGGTCACACGCCAGAAGCCGAACCCCGCCCTGCCCCGTCCCC
CCCGAAGGCAGCCGTCCCCCCGCGGACAGCCCCGAGGCTGGAGAGGGAGAAGGGGACGGCGGCGCGGCGA
CGCACGAAGGCCCTCCCCGCCCATTTCCTTCCTGCCGGCGCCGCACCGCTTCGCCCCGCGCCCGCTAGAG
GGGGTGCGGCGGCGCCTCCCAGATTTCGGCTCCGCACAGATTTGGGACAAAGGAAGTCCCTGCGCCCTCT
CGCACGATTACCATAAAAGGCAATGGCTGCGGCTCGCCGCGCCTCGACAGCCGCCGGCGCTCCGGGGGCC
GCCGCGCCCCYCCCCCGAGCCCYCCCCGGCCCGRGGCGGCCCCGCCCCGCCCGGCACCCCCMCCTGCCGC
CACCCCCCGCCCGGCACGGCGAGCCCCGCGCCACGCCCCGTACGGAGCCCCGCACCCGAAGCCGGGCCGT
GCTCAGCAACTCGGGGAGGGGGGTGCAGGGGGGGTTGCAGCCCGACCGACGCGCCCACACCCCCTGCTCA
CCCCCCCACGCACACACCCCGCACGCAGCCTTTGTTCCCCTCGCAGCCCCCCCCGCACCGCGGGGCACCG
CCCCCGGCCGCGCTCCCCTCGCGCACACTGCGGAGCGCACAAAGCCCCGCGCCGCGCCCGCAGCGCTCAC
AGCCGCCGGGCAGCGCGGAGCCGCACGCGGCGCTCCCCACGCACACACACACGCACGCACCCCCCGAGCC
GCTCCCCCCGCACAAAGGGCCCTCCCGGAGCCCCTCAAGGCTTTCACGCAGCCACAGAAAAGAAACAAGC
CGTCATTAAACCAAGCGCTAATTACAGCCCGGAGGAGAAGGGCCGTCCCGCCCGCTCACCTGTGGGAGTA
ACGCGGTCAGTCAGAGCCGGGGCGGGCGGCGCGAGGCGGCGGCGGAGCGGGGCACGGGGCGAAGGCAGCG
CGCAGCGACTCCCGCCCGCCGCGCGCTTCGCTTTTTATAGGGCCGCCGCCGCCGCCGCCTCGCCATAAAA
GGAAACTTTCGGAGCGCGCCGCTCTGATTGGCTGCCGCCGCMCCYCYCCSCCYCSCCCCSCCCCCCCCCC
CSCCCCCCCCCCCCCCCCCCGGCGCGCGCCCCCCCCCCCCCCCCGCCCCCATCGCTGCACAAAATAATTA
AAAAATAAATAAATACAAAATTGGGGGTGGGGAGGGGGGGGAGATGGGGAGAGTGAAGCAGAACGTGGGG
CTCACCTCGACCATGGTAATAGCGATGACTAATACGTAGATGTACTGCCAAGTAGGAAAGTCCCATAAGG
TCATGTACTGGGCATAATGCCAGGCGGGCCATTTACCGTCATTGACGTCAATAGGGGGCGTACTTGGCAT
ATGATACACTTGATGTACTGCCAAGTGGGCAGTTTACCGTAAATACTCCACCCATTGACGTCAATGGAAA
GTCCCTATTGGCGTTACTATGGGAACATACGTCATTATTGACGTCAATGGGCGGGGGTCGTTGGGCGGTC
AGCCAGGCGGGCCATTTACCGTAAGTTATGTAACGCGGAACTCCATATATGGGCTATGAACTAATGACCC
CGTAATTGATTACTATTAATAACTAGTCAATAATCAATGTCAATAAAATATCTTTATTTTCATTACATCT
GTGTGTTGGTTTTTTGTGTGAATCGATAGTACTAACATACGCTCTCCATCAAAACAAAACGAAACAAAAC
AAACTAGCAAAATAGGCTGTCCCCAGTGCAAGTGCAGGTGCCAGAACATTTCTCTGAGCTCACGGGGACA
GCCCCCCCCCAAAGCCCCCAGGGATGTAATTACGTCCCTCCCCCGCTAGGGGGCAGCAGCGAGCCGCCCG
GGGCTCCGCTCCGGTCCGGCGCTCCCCCCGCATCCCCGAGCCGGCAGCGTGCGGGGACAGCCCGGGCACG
GGGAAGGTGGCACGGGATCGCTTTCCTCTGAACGCTTCTCGCTGCTCTTTGAGCCTGCAGACACCTGGGG
GGATACGGGGAAAAAGCTTTAGGCTGAAAGAGAGATTTAGAATGACAGAATCATAGAACGGCCTGGGTTG
CAAAGGAGCACAGTGCTCATCCAGATCCAACCCCCTGCTATGTGCAGGGTCATCAACCAGCAGCCCAGGC
TGCCCAGAGCCACATCCAGCCTGGCCTTGAATGCCTGCAGGGATGGGGCATCCACAGCCTCCTTGGGCAA
CCTGTTCAGTGCGTCACCACCCTCTGGGGGAAAAACTGCCTCCTCATATCCAACCCAAACCTCCCCTGTC
TCAGTGTAAAGCCATTCCCCCTTGTCCTATCAAGGGGGAGTTTGCTGTGACATTGTTGGTCTGGGGTGAC
ACATGTTTGCCAATTCAGTGCATCACGGAGAGGCAGATCTTGGGGATAAGGAAGTGCAGGACAGCATGGA
CGTGGGACATGCAGGTGTTGAGGGCTCTGGGACACTCTCCAAGTCACAGCGTTCAGAACAGCCTTAAGGA
TAAGAAGATAGGATAGAAGGACAAAGAGCAAGTTAAAACCCAGCATGGAGAGGAGCACAAAAAGGCCACA
GACACTGCTGGTCCCTGTGTCTGAGCCTGCATGTTTGATGGTGTCTGGATGCAAGCAGAAGGGGTGGAAG
AGCTTGCCTGGAGAGATACAGCTGGGTCAGTAGGACTGGGACAGGCAGCTGGAGAATTGCCATGTAGATG
TTCATACAATCGTCAAATCATGAAGGCTGGAAAAGCCCTCCAAGATCCCCAAGACCAACCCCAACCCACC
CACCGTGCCCACTGGCCATGTCCCTCAGTGCCACATCCCCACAGTTCTTCATCACCTCCAGGGACGGTGA
CCCCCCCACCTCCGTGGGCAGCTGTGCCACTGCAGCACCGCTCTTTGGAGAAGGTAAATCTTGCTAAATC
CAGCCCGACCCTCCCCTGGCACAACGTAAGGCCATTATCTCTCATCCAACTCCAGGACGGAGTCAGTGAG
AATATTATAACTTCGTATAGCATACATTATACGAAGTTATGGGCAGAGCGCACATCGCCCACAGTCCCCG
AGAAGTTGGGGGGAGGGGTCGGCAATTGAACCGGTGCCTAGAGAAGGTGGCGCGGGGTAAACTGGGAAAG
TGATGTCGTGTACTGGCTCCGCCTTTTTCCCGAGGGTGGGGGAGAACCGTATATAAGTGCAGTAGTCGCC
GTGAACGTTCTTTTTCGCAACGGGTTTGCCGCCAGAACACAGGTAAGTGCCGTGTGTGGTTCCCGCGGGC
CTGGCCTCTTTACGGGTTATGGCCCTTGCGTGCCTTGAATTACTTCCACCTGGCTGCAGTACGTGATTCT
TGATCCCGAGCTTCGGGTTGGAAGTGGGTGGGAGAGTTCGAGGCCTTGCGCTTAAGGAGCCCCTTCGCCT
CGTGCTTGAGTTGAGGCCTGGCCTGGGCGCTGGGGCCGCCGCGTGCGAATCTGGTGGCACCTTCGCGCCT
GTCTCGCTGCTTTCGATAAGTCTCTAGCCATTTAAAATTTTTGATGACCTGCTGCGACGCTTTTTTTCTG
GCAAGATAGTCTTGTAAATGCGGGCCAAGATCTGCACACTGGTATTTCGGTTTTTGGGGCCGCGGGCGGC
GACGGGGCCCGTGCGTCCCAGCGCACATGTTCGGCGAGGCGGGGCCTGCGAGCGCGGCCACCGAGAATCG
GACGGGGGTAGTCTCAAGCTGGCCGGCCTGCTCTGGTGCCTGGCCTCGCGCCGCCGTGTATCGCCCCGCC
CTGGGCGGCAAGGCTGGCCCGGTCGGCACCAGTTGCGTGAGCGGAAAGATGGCCGCTTCCCGGCCCTGCT
GCAGGGAGCTCAAAATGGAGGACGCGGCGCTCGGGAGAGCGGGCGGGTGAGTCACCCACACAAAGGAAAA
GGGCCTTTCCGTCCTCAGCCGTCGCTTCATGTGACTCCACGGAGTACCGGGCGCCGTCCAGGCACCTCGA
TTAGTTCTCGCGCTTTTGGAGTACGTCGTCTTTAGGTTGGGGGGAGGGGTTTTATGCGATGGAGTTTCCC
CACACTGAGTGGGTGGAGACTGAAGTTAGGCCAGCTTGGCACTTGATGTAATTCTCCTTGGAATTTGCCC
TTTTTGAGTTTGGATCTTGGTTCATTCTCAAGCCTCAGACAGTGGTTCAAAGTTTTTTTCTTCCATTTCA
GGTGTCGTGATTTAAATCCCACCATGACCGAGTACAAGCCCACGGTGCGCCTCGCCACCCGCGACGACGT
CCCCAGGGCCGTACGCACCCTCGCCGCCGCGTTCGCCGACTACCCCGCCACGCGCCACACCGTCGATCCG
GACCGCCACATCGAGCGGGTCACCGAGCTGCAAGAACTCTTCCTCACGCGCGTCGGGCTCGACATCGGCA
AGGTGTGGGTCGCGGACGACGGCGCCGCCGTGGCGGTCTGGACCACGCCGGAGAGCGTCGAAGCGGGGGC
GGTGTTCGCCGAGATCGGCCCGCGCATGGCCGAGTTGAGCGGTTCCCGGCTGGCCGCGCAGCAACAGATG
GAAGGCCTCCTGGCGCCGCACCGGCCCAAGGAGCCCGCGTGGTTCCTGGCCACCGTCGGAGTCTCGCCCG
ACCACCAGGGCAAGGGTCTGGGCAGCGCCGTCGTGCTCCCCGGAGTGGAGGCGGCCGAGCGCGCCGGGGT
GCCCGCCTTCCTGGAGACCTCCGCGCCCCGCAACCTCCCCTTCTACGAGCGGCTCGGCTTCACCGTCACC
GCCGACGTCGAGGTGCCCGAAGGACCGCGCACCTGGTGCATGACCCGCAAGCCCGGTGCCGGATCGGGAG
AGGGCAGAGGAAGTCTGCTAACATGCGGTGACGTCGAGGAGAATCCTGGCCCACCGGTCCCTGCCGCTAA
ACGGGTCAAACTCGACGGCGGTTCTGGAGGTCCTGCTGCAAAGCGCGTTAAGTTGGATGGAGGGTCAGGG
GGAGCCACCGCCACCATGGTGTCTAAGGGCGAAGAGCTGATTAAGGAGAACATGCACATGAAGCTGTACA
TGGAGGGCACCGTGGACAACCATCACTTCAAGTGCACATCCGAGGGCGAAGGCAAGCCCTACGAGGGCAC
CCAGACCATGAGAATCAAGGTGGTCGAGGGCGGCCCTCTCCCCTTCGCCTTCGACATCCTGGCTACTAGC
TTCCTCTACGGCAGCAAGACCTTCATCAACCACACCCAGGGCATCCCCGACTTCTTCAAGCAGTCCTTCC
CTGAGGGCTTCACATGGGAGAGAGTCACCACATACGAAGACGGGGGCGTGCTGACCGCTACCCAGGACAC
CAGCCTCCAGGACGGCTGCCTCATCTACAACGTCAAGATCAGAGGGGTGAACTTCACATCCAACGGCCCT
GTGATGCAGAAGAAAACACTCGGCTGGGAGGCCTTCACCGAGACGCTGTACCCCGCTGACGGCGGCCTGG
AAGGCAGAAACGACATGGCCCTGAAGCTCGTGGGCGGGAGCCATCTGATCGCAAACGCCAAGACCACATA
TAGATCCAAGAAACCCGCTAAGAACCTCAAGATGCCTGGCGTCTACTATGTGGACTACAGACTGGAAAGA
ATCAAGGAGGCCAACAACGAGACCTACGTCGAGCAGCACGAGGTGGCAGTGGCCAGATACTGCGACCTCC
CTAGCAAACTGGGGCACAAGCTTAATTAGGCGGCCGCTAAGAATTCTGTGCCTTCTAGTTGCCAGCCATC
TGTTGTTTGCCCCTCCCCCGTGCCTTCCTTGACCCTGGAAGGTGCCACTCCCACTGTCCTTTCCTAATAA
AATGAGGAAATTGCATCGCATTGTCTGAGTAGGTGTCATTCTATTCTGGGGGGTGGGGTGGGGCAGGACA
GCAAGGGGGAGGATTGGGAAGACAATAGCAGGCATGCTGGGGATGCGGTGGGCTCTATGGATAACTTCGT
ATAGCATACATTATACGAAGTTATTTGGTATGGCTTTTTCCCCGTATCCCCCCAGGTGTCTGCAGGCTCA
AAGAGCAGCGAGAAGCGTTCAGAGGAAAGCGATCCCGTGCCACCTTCCCCGTGCCCGGGCTGTCCCCGCA
CGCTGCCGGCTCGGGGATGCGGGGGGAGCGCCGGACCGGAGCGGAGCCCCGGGCGGCTCGCTGCTGCCCC
CTAGCGGGGGAGGGACGTAATTACATCCCTGGGGGCTTTGGGGGGGGGCTGTCCCTGATTCTATAACAAG
AAAATATATATATAATAAGTTATCACGTAAGTAGAACATGAAATAACAATATAATTATCGTATGAGTTAA
ATCTTAAAAGTCACGTAAAAGATAATCATGCGTCATTTTGACTCACGCGGTCGTTATAGTTCAAAATCAG
TGACACTTACCGCATTGACAAGCACGCCTCACGGGAGCTCCAAGCGGCGACTGAGATGTCCTAAATGCAC
AGCGACGGATTCGCGCTATTTAGAAAGAGAGAGCAATATTTCAAGAATGCATGCGTCAATTTTACGCAGA
CTATCTTTCTAGGGTTAATCTAGCTGCATCAGGATCATATCGTCGGGTCTTTTTTCCGGCTCAGTCATCG
CCCAAGCTGGCGCTATCTGGGCATCGGGGAGGAAGAAGCCCGTGCCTTTTCCCGCGAGGTTGAAGCGGCA
TGGAAAGAGTTTGCCGAGGATGACTGCTGCTGCATTGACGTTGAGCGAAAACGCACGTTTACCATGATGA
TTCGGGAAGGTGTGGCCATGCACGCCTTTAACGGTGAACTGTTCGTTCAGGCCACCTGGGATACCAGTTC
GTCGCGGCTTTTCCGGACACAGTTCCGGATGGTCAGCCCGAAGCGCATCAGCAACCCGAACAATACCGGC
GACAGCCGGAACTGCCGTGCCGGTGTGCAGATTAATGACAGCGGTGCGGCGCTGGGATATTACGTCAGCG
AGGACGGGTATCCTGGCTGGATGCCGCAGAAATGGACATGGATACCCCGTGAGTTACCCGGCGGGCGCGC
TTGGCGTAATCATGGTCATAGCTGTTTCCTGTGTGAAATTGTTATCCGCTCACAATTCCACACAACATAC
GAGCCGGAAGCATAAAGTGTAAAGCCTGGGGTGCCTAATGAGTGAGCTAACTCACATTAATTGCGTTGCG
CTCACTGCCCGCTTTCCAGTCGGGAAACCTGTCGTGCCAGCTGCATTAATGAATCGGCCAACGCGCGGGG
AGAGGCGGTTTGCGTATTGGGCGCTCTTCCGCTTCCTCGCTCACTGACTCGCTGCGCTCGGTCGTTCGGC
TGCGGCGAGCGGTATCAGCTCACTCAAAGGCGGTAATACGGTTATCCACAGAATCAGGGGATAACGCAGG
AAAGAACATGTGAGCAAAAGGCCAGCAAAAGGCCAGGAACCGTAAAAAGGCCGCGTTGCTGGCGTTTTTC
CATAGGCTCCGCCCCCCTGACGAGCATCACAAAAATCGACGCTCAAGTCAGAGGTGGCGAAACCCGACAG
GACTATAAAGATACCAGGCGTTTCCCCCTGGAAGCTCCCTCGTGCGCTCTCCTGTTCCGACCCTGCCGCT
TACCGGATACCTGTCCGCCTTTCTCCCTTCGGGAAGCGTGGCGCTTTCTCATAGCTCACGCTGTAGGTAT
CTCAGTTCGGTGTAGGTCGTTCGCTCCAAGCTGGGCTGTGTGCACGAACCCCCCGTTCAGCCCGACCGCT
GCGCCTTATCCGGTAACTATCGTCTTGAGTCCAACCCGGTAAGACACGACTTATCGCCACTGGCAGCAGC
CACTGGTAACAGGATTAGCAGAGCGAGGTATGTAGGCGGTGCTACAGAGTTCTTGAAGTGGTGGCCTAAC
TACGGCTACACTAGAAGGACAGTATTTGGTATCTGCGCTCTGCTGAAGCCAGTTACCTTCGGAAAAAGAG
TTGG
